>Addgene plasmid #40043 | pEGFP-C1 hSlp4-a I18A | addgene partial sequence | sequence record 54549 | EGFP-C 5'-CATGGTCCTGCTGGAGTTCGTG-3'
CCGGACTCAGATCTATGTCGGAGTTACTGGACCTTTCTTTTCTGTCTGAGGAGGAAAAGGATTTGGCTCT
CAGTGTTCTACAGCGAGATGAAGAGGTCCGGAAAGCAGATGAGAAAAGGATTAGGCGACTAAAGAATGAG
TTACTGGAGATAAAAAGGAAAGGGGCCAAGAGGGGCAGCCAACACTACAGTGATCGGACCTGTGCCCGGT
GCCAGGAGAGCCTGGGCCGTTTGAGTCCCAAAACCAATACTTGTCGGGGTTGTAATCACCTGGTGTGTCG
GGACTGCCGCATACAGGAAAGCAATGGTACCTGGAGGTGCAAGGTGTGCGCCAAGGAAATAGAGTTGAAG
AAAGCAACTGGGGACTGGTTTTATGACCAGAAAGTGAATCGCTTTGCTTACCGCACAGGTAGTGAGATAA
TCAGGATGTCCCTGCGCCACAAACCTGCAGTGAGTAAAAGAGAGACAGTGGGACAGTCCCTCCTTCATCA
GACACAGATGGGTGACATCTGGCCAGGAAGAAAGATCATTCAGGAGCGGCAGAAGGAGCCCAGTGTGCTA
TTTGAAGTGCCAAAGCTGAAAAGTGGAAAGAGTGCATTGGAAGCTGAGAGTGAGAGTCTGGATAGCTTCA
CAGCTGACTCGGATAGCACCTCCAGGAGAGACTCTCTGGATAAATCTGGCCTCTTTCCAGAATGGAAGAA
GATGTCTGCTCCCAAATCTCAAGTAGAAAAGGAAACTCAGCCTGGAGGTCAAAATGTGGTATTTGTGGAT
GAGGGTGAGATGATATTTAAGAAGAACACCAGAAAAATCCTCAGGCCTTCAGAGTACACTAAATCTGTGA
TAGA
