[The description below was written by a language model from this plasmid's Addgene catalogue record.]
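Description:
pEGFP-C1 hSlp4-a I18A is a mammalian expression plasmid built on the Clontech pEGFP-C1 backbone (about 4.7 kb), giving a total size of roughly 6.7 kb with its insert. It is maintained in E. coli as a high-copy plasmid under kanamycin selection. In mammalian cells the same resistance cassette confers neomycin resistance, so stable transfectants can be selected with G418. No feature table accompanies the record, so details of the origin of replication and polyadenylation signals are not listed, although they would be expected to match the standard pEGFP-C1 design.

The payload is the human SYTL4 coding sequence, about 2 kb. It encodes synaptotagmin-like protein 4-a (Slp4-a, also known as granuphilin) and was derived from a commercial cDNA clone. It was inserted between the EcoRI and BamHI sites of the multiple cloning site, and both sites are retained. Transcription is driven by the CMV promoter. Because the cloning site lies downstream of EGFP in this backbone, the protein is produced with EGFP fused to its N terminus, which allows its localisation to be followed by fluorescence microscopy. The insert carries a single point mutation changing isoleucine 18 to alanine. The record does not state the functional consequence of this substitution, but it lies near the N terminus of the protein, so the construct would serve as a mutant for comparison with wild-type Slp4-a.

The associated publication concerns the role of synaptotagmin-like proteins in forming a single apical membrane domain in epithelial cells. This suggests the plasmid is used for transient or stable expression of the tagged mutant in studies of epithelial polarity and membrane trafficking.
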