Addgene plasmid #40043: pEGFP-C1 hSlp4-a I18A
Depositing lab: Fernando Martin-Belmonte. Depositing organization: Centro de Biologia Molecular Severo Ochoa. Publication: Synaptotagmin-like proteins control the formation of a single apical membrane domain in epithelial cells. Galvez-Santisteban M, Rodriguez-Fraticelli AE, Bryant DM, Vergarajauregui S, Yasuda T, Banon-Rodriguez I, Bernascone I, Datta A, Spivak N, Young K, Slim CL, Brakeman PR, Fukuda M, Mostov KE, Martin-Belmonte F. Nat Cell Biol. 2012 Jul 22. doi: 10.1038/ncb2541. PubMed 22820376.
Backbone
  Vector backbone: pEGFP-C1
  Backbone manufacturer: Clontech
  Backbone size w/o insert (bp): 4700
  Total vector size (bp): 6700
  Vector type: Mammalian Expression
  Selectable markers: Neomycin (select with G418)
Growth in bacteria
  Bacterial resistance: Kanamycin, 50 μg/mL
  Growth temperature: 37°C
  Growth strain: DH5alpha
  Copy number: High Copy
Gene/Insert
  Gene/Insert name: hSlp4-a I18A (alt names: Synaptotagmin-like protein 4-a; Slp4-a I18A; Granuphilin)
  Species: H. sapiens (human)
  Insert size (bp): 2025
  Mutation: Isoleucine 18 to Alanine
  GenBank ID: NM_080737
  Entrez Gene: SYTL4 (a.k.a. SLP4)
  Promoter: CMV promoter
  Tag / fusion protein: EGFP (N terminal on backbone)
  Cloning method: Restriction Enzyme; 5′ cloning site EcoRI (not destroyed); 3′ cloning site BamHI (not destroyed)
  Sequencing primers: 5′ CATGGTCCTGCTGGAGTTCG; 3′ GATGAGTTTGGACAAACCACAAC
Resource information
  A portion of this plasmid was derived from a plasmid made by: Open Biosystems cDNA clone
Terms and licenses: Academic/Nonprofit Terms; Industry Terms: Not Available to Industry
How to cite: pEGFP-C1 hSlp4-a I18A was a gift from Fernando Martin-Belmonte (Addgene plasmid # 40043 ; http://n2t.net/addgene:40043 ; RRID:Addgene_40043)
